Addgene plasmid #73730: pMLS287
Purpose: SapTrap flexible linker C-terminal connector donor plasmid
Depositing lab: Erik Jorgensen. Depositing organization: University of Utah. Publication: SapTrap, a Toolkit for High-Throughput CRISPR/Cas9 Gene Modification in Caenorhabditis elegans. Schwartz ML, Jorgensen EM. Genetics. 2016 Feb 2. pii: genetics.115.184275. 10.1534/genetics.115.184275 PubMed 26837755.
Backbone
  Vector backbone: pDONR221
  Backbone manufacturer: Thermo Fisher
  Vector type: CRISPR
Growth in bacteria
  Bacterial resistance: Kanamycin, 50 μg/mL
  Growth temperature: 37°C
  Growth strain: Top10
  Copy number: High Copy
Gene/Insert
  Gene/Insert name: Flexible Linker
  Insert size (bp): 58
  Cloning method: Unknown
  Sequencing primers: 5′ M13 (-21) Forward; 3′ M13 Reverse
Terms and licenses: Academic/Nonprofit Terms; Industry Terms: Not Available to Industry
How to cite: pMLS287 was a gift from Erik Jorgensen (Addgene plasmid # 73730 ; http://n2t.net/addgene:73730 ; RRID:Addgene_73730)
