[The description below was written by a language model from this plasmid's Addgene catalogue record and the feature table of its GenBank file.]
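Description:
pMLS287 is a small (about 2.5 kb) bacterial donor plasmid from the SapTrap toolkit, a modular assembly system for building CRISPR/Cas9 gene-modification targeting vectors for Caenorhabditis elegans. It is built on the pDONR221 Gateway donor backbone and is maintained in E. coli through a high-copy ColE1/pUC-type origin of replication, with selection by a kanamycin resistance gene encoding aminoglycoside phosphotransferase, aph(3')-Ia. The rrnB T1 and T2 transcription terminators from the backbone lie upstream of the cloning region and insulate it from read-through transcription.

The payload is a 58 bp insert encoding a flexible linker, described as the C-terminal connector module. The insert is not annotated as a feature in its own right, but the map shows a short cloning region lying between pBluescript-style KS and SK primer sites, flanked in turn by opposing T7 and T3 phage promoters and by M13 forward and reverse sites, the latter being the recommended sequencing primers. The plasmid carries no eukaryotic promoter, reporter or Cas9/guide RNA component, which fits its role as a parts donor rather than an expression construct.

In SapTrap, as the name implies, donor plasmids supply standardized fragments that are released by the type IIS enzyme SapI and ligated in a defined order into a destination vector, producing a repair template for genome editing. A connector module such as this one supplies the junction between a tag and the adjacent sequence, here contributing a flexible peptide spacer for the C-terminal connector position. The record gives neither the linker composition, the exact positions of the release sites, nor the cloning method used to make the plasmid.
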