LOCUS       Exported 2542 bp ds-DNA circular SYN 12-MAY-2021
DEFINITION  SapTrap flexible linker C-terminal connector donor plasmid.
ACCESSION   .
VERSION     .
KEYWORDS    pMLS287
SOURCE      synthetic DNA construct
  ORGANISM  synthetic DNA construct
REFERENCE   1 (bases 1 to 2542)
  AUTHORS   Schwartz ML, Jorgensen EM
  TITLE     SapTrap, a Toolkit for High-Throughput CRISPR/Cas9 Gene Modification
            in Caenorhabditis elegans.
  JOURNAL   Genetics. 2016 Feb 2. pii: genetics.115.184275.
  PUBMED    26837755
REFERENCE   2 (bases 1 to 2542)
  AUTHORS   .
  TITLE     Direct Submission
  JOURNAL   Exported May 12, 2021 from SnapGene Server 1.1.58
            http://www.snapgene.com
FEATURES             Location/Qualifiers
     source          1..2542
                     /organism="synthetic DNA construct"
                     /mol_type="other DNA"
     primer_bind     92..109
                     /label=L4440
                     /note="L4440 vector, forward primer"
     terminator      268..295
                     /label=rrnB T2 terminator
                     /note="transcription terminator T2 from the E. coli rrnB
                     gene"
     terminator      387..473
                     /gene="Escherichia coli rrnB"
                     /label=rrnB T1 terminator
                     /note="transcription terminator T1 from the E. coli rrnB
                     gene"
     primer_bind     522..544
                     /label=M13/pUC Forward
                     /note="In lacZ gene"
     primer_bind     536..553
                     /label=M13 Forward
                     /note="In lacZ gene. Also called M13-F20 or M13 (-21)
                     Forward"
     primer_bind     537..553
                     /label=M13 fwd
                     /note="common sequencing primer, one of multiple similar
                     variants"
     primer_bind     563..582
                     /label=T7
                     /note="T7 promoter, forward primer"
     promoter        563..581
                     /label=T7 promoter
                     /note="promoter for bacteriophage T7 RNA polymerase"
     primer_bind     606..622
                     /label=pBluescriptKS
                     /note="For pBluescript vector"
     primer_bind     607..623
                     /label=KS primer
                     /note="common sequencing primer, one of multiple similar
                     variants"
     primer_bind     complement(715..731)
                     /label=SK primer
                     /note="common sequencing primer, one of multiple similar
                     variants"
     primer_bind     complement(715..731)
                     /label=pBluescriptSK
                     /note="For pBluescript vector"
     primer_bind     complement(768..788)
                     /label=T3
                     /note="T3 promoter, forward primer"
     promoter        complement(768..786)
                     /label=T3 promoter
                     /note="promoter for bacteriophage T3 RNA polymerase"
     primer_bind     complement(807..823)
                     /label=M13 rev
                     /note="common sequencing primer, one of multiple similar
                     variants"
     primer_bind     complement(807..823)
                     /label=M13 Reverse
                     /note="In lacZ gene. Also called M13-rev"
     primer_bind     complement(925..944)
                     /label=pENTR-R
                     /note="pENTR vectors, reverse primer"
     CDS             936..1745
                     /codon_start=1
                     /gene="aph(3')-Ia"
                     /product="aminoglycoside phosphotransferase"
                     /label=KanR
                     /note="confers resistance to kanamycin in bacteria or G418
                     (Geneticin(R)) in eukaryotes"
                     /translation="MSHIQRETSRPRLNSNMDADLYGYKWARDNVGQSGATIYRLYGKP
                     DAPELFLKHGKGSVANDVTDEMVRLNWLTEFMPLPTIKHFIRTPDDAWLLTTAIPGKTA
                     FQVLEEYPDSGENIVDALAVFLRRLHSIPVCNCPFNSDRVFRLAQAQSRMNNGLVDASD
                     FDDERNGWPVEQVWKEMHKLLPFSPDSVVTHGDFSLDNLIFDEGKLIGCIDVGRVGIAD
                     RYQDLAILWNCLGEFSPSLQKRLFQKYGIDNPDMNKLQFHLMLDEFF"
     primer_bind     complement(1003..1022)
                     /label=Kan-R
                     /note="Kanamycin resistance gene, reverse primer"
     rep_origin      1892..2480
                     /direction=RIGHT
                     /label=ori
                     /note="high-copy-number ColE1/pMB1/pBR322/pUC origin of
                     replication"
     primer_bind     2381..2400
                     /label=pBR322ori-F
                     /note="pBR322 origin, forward primer"
ORIGIN
        1 ctttcctgcg ttatcccctg attctgtgga taaccgtatt accgcctttg agtgagctga
       61 taccgctcgc cgcagccgaa cgaccgagcg cagcgagtca gtgagcgagg aagcggaaga
      121 gcgcccaata cgcaaaccgc ctctccccgc gcgttggccg attcattaat gcagctggca
      181 cgacaggttt cccgactgga aagcgggcag tgagcgcaac gcaattaata cgcgtaccgc
      241 tagccaggaa gagtttgtag aaacgcaaaa aggccatccg tcaggatggc cttctgctta
      301 gtttgatgcc tggcagttta tggcgggcgt cctgcccgcc accctccggg ccgttgcttc
      361 acaacgttca aatccgctcc cggcggattt gtcctactca ggagagcgtt caccgacaaa
      421 caacagataa aacgaaaggc ccagtcttcc gactgagcct ttcgttttat ttgatgcctg
      481 gcagttccct actctcgcgt taacgctagc atggatgttt tcccagtcac gacgttgtaa
      541 aacgacggcc agtgagcgcg cgtaatacga ctcactatag ggcgaattgg gtaccgggcc
      601 ccccctcgag gtcgacggta tcgataagct tgatatcgaa ttcctgcagc ccgctcttcg
      661 gcgggcagcg gtggcagtgg aggtaccggc ggaagcggta tgcgaagagc gggggatcca
      721 ctagttctag agcggccgcc accgcggtgg agctccagct tttgttccct ttagtgaggg
      781 ttaattgcgc gcttggcgta atcatggtca tagctgtttc ctggcagctc tggcccgtgt
      841 ctcaaaatct ctgatgttac attgcacaag ataaaaatat atcatcatga acaataaaac
      901 tgtctgctta cataaacagt aatacaaggg gtgttatgag ccatattcaa cgggaaacgt
      961 cgaggccgcg attaaattcc aacatggatg ctgatttata tgggtataaa tgggctcgcg
     1021 ataatgtcgg gcaatcaggt gcgacaatct atcgcttgta tgggaagccc gatgcgccag
     1081 agttgtttct gaaacatggc aaaggtagcg ttgccaatga tgttacagat gagatggtca
     1141 gactaaactg gctgacggaa tttatgcctc ttccgaccat caagcatttt atccgtactc
     1201 ctgatgatgc atggttactc accactgcga tccccggaaa aacagcattc caggtattag
     1261 aagaatatcc tgattcaggt gaaaatattg ttgatgcgct ggcagtgttc ctgcgccggt
     1321 tgcattcgat tcctgtttgt aattgtcctt ttaacagcga tcgcgtattt cgtctcgctc
     1381 aggcgcaatc acgaatgaat aacggtttgg ttgatgcgag tgattttgat gacgagcgta
     1441 atggctggcc tgttgaacaa gtctggaaag aaatgcataa acttttgcca ttctcaccgg
     1501 attcagtcgt cactcatggt gatttctcac ttgataacct tatttttgac gaggggaaat
     1561 taataggttg tattgatgtt ggacgagtcg gaatcgcaga ccgataccag gatcttgcca
     1621 tcctatggaa ctgcctcggt gagttttctc cttcattaca gaaacggctt tttcaaaaat
     1681 atggtattga taatcctgat atgaataaat tgcagtttca tttgatgctc gatgagtttt
     1741 tctaatcaga attggttaat tggttgtaac actggcagag cattacgctg acttgacggg
     1801 acggcgcaag ctcatgacca aaatccctta acgtgagtta cgcgtcgttc cactgagcgt
     1861 cagaccccgt agaaaagatc aaaggatctt cttgagatcc tttttttctg cgcgtaatct
     1921 gctgcttgca aacaaaaaaa ccaccgctac cagcggtggt ttgtttgccg gatcaagagc
     1981 taccaactct ttttccgaag gtaactggct tcagcagagc gcagatacca aatactgttc
     2041 ttctagtgta gccgtagtta ggccaccact tcaagaactc tgtagcaccg cctacatacc
     2101 tcgctctgct aatcctgtta ccagtggctg ctgccagtgg cgataagtcg tgtcttaccg
     2161 ggttggactc aagacgatag ttaccggata aggcgcagcg gtcgggctga acggggggtt
     2221 cgtgcacaca gcccagcttg gagcgaacga cctacaccga actgagatac ctacagcgtg
     2281 agctatgaga aagcgccacg cttcccgaag ggagaaaggc ggacaggtat ccggtaagcg
     2341 gcagggtcgg aacaggagag cgcacgaggg agcttccagg gggaaacgcc tggtatcttt
     2401 atagtcctgt cgggtttcgc cacctctgac ttgagcgtcg atttttgtga tgctcgtcag
     2461 gggggcggag cctatggaaa aacgccagca acgcggcctt tttacggttc ctggcctttt
     2521 gctggccttt tgctcacatg tt
//
