>Addgene plasmid #73730 | pMLS287 | depositor partial sequence | sequence record 136611 | Flexible Linker Insert
GCTCTTCGGCGGGCAGCGGTGGCAGTGGAGGTACCGGCGGAAGCGGTATGCGAAGAGC
