>Addgene plasmid #73730 | pMLS287 | addgene partial sequence | sequence record 139572 | M13-F20 5'-TGTAAAACGACGGCCAGT-3'
GGGCGAATTGGGTACCGGGCCCCCCCTCGAGGTCGACGGTATCGATAAGCTTGATATCGAATTCCTGCAG
CCCGCTCTTCGGCGGGCAGCGGTGGCAGTGGAGGTACCGGCGGAAGCGGTATGCGAAGAGCGGGGGATCC
ACTAGTTCTAGAGCGGCCGCCACCGCGGTGGAGCTCCAGCTTTTGTTCCCTTTAGTGAGGGTTAATTGCG
CGCTTGGCGTAATCATGGTCATAGCTGTTTCCTGGCAGCTCTGGCCCGTGTCTCAAAATCTCTGATGTTA
CATTGCACAAGATAAAAATATATCATCATGAACAATAAAACTGTCTGCTTACATAAACAGTAATACAAGG
GGTGTTATGAGCCATATTCAACGGGAAACGTCGAGGCCGCGATTAAATTCCAACATGGATGCTGATTTAT
ATGGGTATAAATGGGCTCGCGATAATGTCGGGCAATCAGGTGCGACAATCTATCGCTTGTATGGGAAGCC
CGATGCGCCAGAGTTGTTTCTGAAACATGGCAAAGGTAGCGTTGCCAATGATGTTACAGATGAGATGGTC
AGACTAAACTGGCTGACGGAATTTATGCCTCTTCCGACCATCAAGCATTTTATCCGTACTCCTGATGATG
CATGGTTACTCACCACTGCGATCCCCGGAAAAACAGCATTCCAGGTATTAGAAGAATATCCTGATTCAGG
TGAAAATATTGTTGATGCGCTGGCAGTGTTCCTGCGCCGGTTGCATTCGATTCCTGTTTGTAATTGTCCT
TTTAACAGCGATCGCGTATTTCGTCTCGCTCAGGCGCAATCACGAATGAATAACGGTTTGGTTGATGCGA
GTGATTTTGATGACGAGCGTAATGGCTGGCCTGTTGAACAAGTCTGGAAAGAAATGCATAAACTTTTGCC
ATTCTCACCGGATTCAGTCGTCACTCATGGTGATTTCTCACTTGATAACCTTATTTTTGACGAGGGGAAA
TTAATAGGTTGTATTGATGTTGGACGAGTCGGAATCGCAGACCGATACCAGGATCTTGCCATCCTATGGA
ACTGCCTCGGTGAGTTTTCTCCTTCATTACA
