>Addgene plasmid #73730 | pMLS287 | addgene partial sequence | sequence record 139573 | M13-Rev 5'-CAGGAAACAGCTATGACC-3'
ACCCTCACTAAAGGGAACAAAAGCTGGAGCTCCACCGCGGTGGCGGCCGCTCTAGAACTAGTGGATCCCC
CGCTCTTCGCATACCGCTTCCGCCGGTACCTCCACTGCCACCGCTGCCCGCCGAAGAGCGGGCTGCAGGA
ATTCGATATCAAGCTTATCGATACCGTCGACCTCGAGGGGGGGCCCGGTACCCAATTCGCCCTATAGTGA
GTCGTATTACGCGCGCTCACTGGCCGTCGTTTTACAACGTCGTGACTGGGAAAACATCCATGCTAGCGTT
AACGCGAGAGTAGGGAACTGCCAGGCATCAAATAAAACGAAAGGCTCAGTCGGAAGACTGGGCCTTTCGT
TTTATCTGTTGTTTGTCGGTGAACGCTCTCCTGAGTAGGACAAATCCGCCGGGAGCGGATTTGAACGTTG
TGAAGCAACGGCCCGGAGGGTGGCGGGCAGGACGCCCGCCATAAACTGCCAGGCATCAAACTAAGCAGAA
GGCCATCCTGACGGATGGCCTTTTTGCGTTTCTACAAACTCTTCCTGGCTAGCGGTACGCGTATTAATTG
CGTTGCGCTCACTGCCCGCTTTCCAGTCGGGAAACCTGTCGTGCCAGCTGCATTAATGAATCGGCCAACG
CGCGGGGAGAGGCGGTTTGCGTATTGGGCGCTCTTCCGCTTCCTCGCTCACTGACTCGCTGCGCTCGGTC
GTTCGGCTGCGGCGAGCGGTATCAGCTCACTCAAAGGCGGTAATA
